>Addgene plasmid #219236 | SFFV-TEAD2-Brd 300 | addgene full sequence | sequence record 450560 | Addgene NGS Result
ATTTATGCAGAGGCCGAGGCCGCCTCGGCCTCTGAGCTATTCCAGAAGTAGTGAGGAGGCTTTTTTGGAG
GCCTAGGGACGTACCCAATTCGCCCTATAGTGAGTCGTATTACGCGCGCTCACTGGCCGTCGTTTTACAA
CGTCGTGACTGGGAAAACCCTGGCGTTACCCAACTTAATCGCCTTGCAGCACATCCCCCTTTCGCCAGCT
GGCGTAATAGCGAAGAGGCCCGCACCGATCGCCCTTCCCAACAGTTGCGCAGCCTGAATGGCGAATGGG
[124 nt withheld, positions 280-403]
C
[91 nt withheld, positions 405-495]
A
[49 nt withheld, positions 497-545]
CCTTTGACGTTGGAGTCCACGTTCTTT
[37 nt withheld, positions 573-609]
ACCCTATCTCGGTCTATTCTTTTGATTTATAAGGGATTTTGCCGATTTCGGCCTATTGGTTAAAAAATGA
GCTGATTTAACAAAAATTTAACGCGAATTTTAACAAAATATTAACGCTTACAATTTAGGTGGCACTTTTC
GGGGAAATGTGCGCGGAACCCCTATTTGTTTATTTTTCTAAATACATTCAAATATGTATCCGCTCATGAG
ACAATAACCCTGATAAATGCTTCAATAATATTGAAAAAGGAAGAGTATGAGTATTCAACATTTCCGTGTC
GCCCTTATTCCCTTTTTTGCGGCATTTTGCCTTCCTGTTTTTGCTCACCCAGAAACGCTGGTGAAAGTAA
AAGATGCTGAAGATCAGTTGGGTGCACGAGTGGGTTACATCGAACTGGATCTCAACAGCGGTAAGATCCT
TGAGAGTTTTCGCCCCGAAGAACGTTTTCCAATGATGAGCACTTTTAAAGTTCTGCTATGTGGCGCGGTA
TTATCCCGTATTGACGCCGGGCAAGAGCAACTCGGTCGCCGCATACACTATTCTCAGAATGACTTGGTTG
AGTACTCACCAGTCACAGAAAAGCATCTTACGGATGGCATGACAGTAAGAGAATTATGCAGTGCTGCCAT
AACCATGAGTGATAACACTGCGGCCAACTTACTTCTGACAACGATCGGAGGACCGAAGGAGCTAACCGCT
TTTTTGCACAACATGGGGGATCATGTAACTCGCCTTGATCGTTGGGAACCGGAGCTGAATGAAGCCATAC
CAAACGACGAGCGTGACACCACGATGCCTGTAGCAATGGCAACAACGTTGCGCAAACTATTAACTGGCGA
ACTACTTACTCTAGCTTCCCGGCAACAATTAATAGACTGGATGGAGGCGGATAAAGTTGCAGGACCACTT
CTGCGCTCGGCCCTTCCGGCTGGCTGGTTTATTGCTGATAAATCTGGAGCCGGTGAGCGTGGGTCTCGCG
GTATCATTGCAGCACTGGGGCCAGATGGTAAGCCCTCCCGTATCGTAGTTATCTACACGACGGGGAGTCA
GGCAACTATGGATGAACGAAATAGACAGATCGCTGAGATAGGTGCCTCACTGATTAAGCATTGGTAACTG
TCAGACCAAGTTTACTCATATATACTTTAGATTGATTTAAAACTTCATTTTTAATTTAAAAGGATCTAGG
TGAAGATCCTTTTTGATAATCTCATGACCAAAATCCCTTAACGTGAGTTTTCGTTCCACTGAGCGTCAGA
CCCCGTAGAAAAGATCAAAGGATCTTCTTGAGATCCTTTTTTTCTGCGCGTAATCTGCTGCTTGCAAACA
AAAAAACCACCGCTACCAGCGGTGGTTTGTTTGCCGGATCAAGAGCTACCAACTCTTTTTCCGAAGGTAA
CTGGCTTCAGCAGAGCGCAGATACCAAATACTGTTCTTCTAGTGTAGCCGTAGTTAGGCCACCACTTCAA
GAACTCTGTAGCACCGCCTACATACCTCGCTCTGCTAATCCTGTTACCAGTGGCTGCTGCCAGTGGCGAT
AAGTCGTGTCTTACCGGGTTGGACTCAAGACGATAGTTACCGGATAAGGCGCAGCGGTCGGGCTGAACGG
GGGGTTCGTGCACACAGCCCAGCTTGGAGCGAACGACCTACACCGAACTGAGATACCTACAGCGTGAGCT
ATGAGAAAGCGCCACGCTTCCCGAAGGGAGAAAGGCGGACAGGTATCCGGTAAGCGGCAGGGTCGGAACA
GGAGAGCGCACGAGGGAGCTTCCAGGGGGAAACGCCTGGTATCTTTATAGTCCTGTCGGGTTTCGCCACC
TCTGACTTGAGCGTCGATTTTTGTGATGCTCGTCAGGGGGGCGGAGCCTATGGAAAAACGCCAGCAACGC
GGCCTTTTTACGGTTCCTGGCCTTTTGCTGGCCTTTTGCTCACATGTTCTTTCCTGCGTTATCCCCTGAT
TCTGTGGATAACCGTATTACCGCCTTTGAGTGAGCTGATACCGCTCGCCGCAGCCGAACGACCGAGCGCA
GCGAGTCAGTGAGCGAGGAAGCGGAAGAGCGCCCAATACGCAAACCGCCTCTCCCCGCGCGTTGGCCGAT
TCATTAATGCAGCTGGCACGACAGGTTTCCCGACTGGAAAGCGGGCAGTGAGCGCAACGCAATTAATGTG
AGTTAGCTCACTCATTAGGCACCCCAGGCTTTACACTTTATGCTTCCGGCTCGTATGTTGTGTGGAATTG
TGAGCGGATAACAATTTCACACAGGAAACAGCTATGACCATGATTACGCCAAGCGCGCAATTAACCCTCA
CTAAAGGGAACAAAAGCTGGAGCTGCAAGCTTAATGTAGTCTTATGCAATACTCTTGTAGTCTTGCAACA
TGGTAACGATGAGTTAGCAACATGCCTTACAAGGAGAGAAAAAGCACCGTGCATGCCGATTGGTGGAAGT
AAGGTGGTACGATCGTGCCTTATTAGGAAGGCAACAGACGGGTCTGACATGGATTGGACGAACCACTGAA
TTGCCGCATTGCAGAGATATTGTATTTAAGTGCCTAGCTCGATACATAAACGGGTCTCTCTGGTTAGACC
AGATCTGAGCCTGGGAGCTCTCTGGCTAACTAGGGAACCCACTGCTTAAGCCTCAATAAAGCTTGCCTTG
AGTGCTTCAAGTAGTGTGTGCCCGTCTGTTGTGTGACTCTGGTAACTAGAGATCCCTCAGACCCTTTTAG
TCAGTGTGGAAAATCTCTAGCAGTGGCGCCCGAACAGGGACTTGAAAGCGAAAGGGAAACCAGAGGAGCT
CTCTCGACGCAGGACTCGGCTTGCTGAAGCGCGCACGGCAAGAGGCGAGGGGCGGCGACTGGTGAGTACG
CCAAAAATTTTGACTAGCGGAGGCTAGAAGGAGAGAGATGGGTGCGAGAGCGTCAGTATTAAGCGGGGGA
GAATTAGATCGCGATGGGAAAAAATTCGGTTAAGGCCAGGGGGAAAGAAAAAATATAAATTAAAACATAT
AGTATGGGCAAGCAGGGAGCTAGAACGATTCGCAGTTAATCCTGGCCTGTTAGAAACATCAGAAGGCTGT
AGACAAATACTGGGACAGCTACAACCATCCCTTCAGACAGGATCAGAAGAACTTAGATCATTATATAATA
CAGTAGCAACCCTCTATTGTGTGCATCAAAGGATAGAGATAAAAGACACCAAGGAAGCTTTAGACAAGAT
AGAGGAAGAGCAAAACAAAAGTAAGACCACCGCACAGCAAGCGGCCGCTGATCTTCAGACCTGGAGGAGG
AGATATGAGGGACAATTGGAGAAGTGAATTATATAAATATAAAGTAGTAAAAATTGAACCATTAGGAGTA
GCACCCACCAAGGCAAAGAGAAGAGTGGTGCAGAGAGAAAAAAGAGCAGTGGGAATAGGAGCTTTGTTCC
TTGGGTTCTTGGGAGCAGCAGGAAGCACTATGGGCGCAGCGTCAATGACGCTGACGGTACAGGCCAGACA
ATTATTGTCTGGTATAGTGCAGCAGCAGAACAATTTGCTGAGGGCTATTGAGGCGCAACAGCATCTGTTG
CAACTCACAGTCTGGGGCATCAAGCAGCTCCAGGCAAGAATCCTGGCTGTGGAAAGATACCTAAAGGATC
AACAGCTCCTGGGGATTTGGGGTTGCTCTGGAAAACTCATTTGCACCACTGCTGTGCCTTGGAATGCTAG
TTGGAGTAATAAATCTCTGGAACAGATTTGGAATCACACGACCTGGATGGAGTGGGACAGAGAAATTAAC
AATTACACAAGCTTAATACACTCCTTAATTGAAGAATCGCAAAACCAGCAAGAAAAGAATGAACAAGAAT
TATTGGAATTAGATAAATGGGCAAGTTTGTGGAATTGGTTTAACATAACAAATTGGCTGTGGTATATAAA
ATTATTCATAATGATAGTAGGAGGCTTGGTAGGTTTAAGAATAGTTTTTGCTGTACTTTCTATAGTGAAT
AGAGTTAGGCAGGGATATTCACCATTATCGTTTCAGACCCACCTCCCAACCCCGAGGGGACCCGACAGGC
CCGAAGGAATAGAAGAAGAAGGTGGAGAGAGAGACAGAGACAGATCCATTCGATTAGTGAACGGATCTCG
ACGGTATCGGTTAACTTTTAAAAGAAAAGGGGGGATTGGGGGGTACAGTGCAGGGGAAAGAATAGTAGAC
ATAATAGCAACAGACATACAAACTAAAGAATTACAAAAACAAATTACAAAAATTCAAAATTTTATCGATC
ACGAGACTAGCCTCGAGCTGGCTGCAGTAACGCCATTTTGCAAGGCATGGAAAAATACCAAACCAAGAAT
AGAGAAGTTCAGATCAAGGGCGGGTACATGAAAATAGCTAACGTTGGGCCAAACAGGATATCTGCGGTGA
GCAGTTTCGGCCCCGGCCCGGGGCCAAGAACAGATGGTCACCGCAGTTTCGGCCCCGGCCCGAGGCCAAG
AACAGATGGTCCCCAGATATGGCCCAACCCTCAGCAGTTTCTTAAGACCCATCAGATGTTTCCAGGCTCC
CCCAAGGACCTGAAATGACCCTGCGCCTTATTTGAATTAACCAATCAGCCTGCTTCTCGCTTCTGTTCGC
GCGCTTCTGCTTCCCGAGCTCTATAAAAGAGCTCACAACCCCTCACTCGGCGCGCCAGTCCTCCGACAGA
CTGAGTCGGCCGGTCGAATCAAGCTTATCGATACCGTCGACGGATCCGCTAGCCCGCGGTTCGAAATGGG
GGAACCCCGGGCTGGGGCCGCCCTGGACGATGGCAGCGGCTGGACGGGCAGTGAGGAAGGCAGTGAGGAG
GGTACCGGCGGCAGTGAGGGGGCTGGGGGTGACGGGGGCCCGGATGCAGAGGGGGTGTGGAGCCCAGACA
TTGAGCAGAGCTTCCAGGAGGCCCTGGCCATCTATCCACCCTGCGGCCGCCGGAAAATAATTTTGTCTGA
TGAAGGCAAGATGTATGGTCGGAATGAACTGATCGCCCGCTACATCAAGCTGAGAACTGGGAAGACCCGA
ACTCGAAAACAGGTTTCTAGTCACATCCAGGTTTTGGCCCGAAGGAAATCAAGGGAAATCCAGTCCAAGT
TGAAGGACCAGGTTTCCAAGGACAAGGCTTTCCAGACAATGGCAACCATGTCCTCTGCCCAGCTCATCTC
CGCGCCTTCTCTGCAGGCCAAACTGGGTCCCACTGGTCCTCAGGTGGTCCAGGCCTCTGAGCTTTTCCAG
TTTTGGTCTGGAGGATCTGGGCCCCCCTGGAATGTTCCAGATGTGAAGCCATTCTCACAGACACCGTTCA
CCTTGTCACTGACTCCCCCATCTACTGACCTCCCAGGGTACGAGCCCCCCCAAGCCCTCTCACCCCTGCC
CCCACCTACCCCATCGCCCCCAGCCTGGCAGGCTCGGGGCCTGGGCACCGCCCGGTTGCAGCTGGTAGAG
TTCTCAGCCTTCGTGGAACCGCCAGATGCAGTTGATTCTTACCAGAGGCACCTGTTCGTGCACATCAGCC
AGCACTGCCCCAGCCCCGGAGCGCCGCCGCTCGAGAGTGTGGACGTCCGGCAGATCTACGACAAATTCCC
TGAGAAAAAGGGTGGCCTCCGAGAGCTATATGATCGTGGCCCCCCCCATGCCTTCTTCCTGGTCAAGTTC
TGGGCGGACCTGAACTGGGGCCCAAGTGGTGAGGAGGCAGGGGCCGGTGGCAGCATCAGCAGTGGTGGCT
TCTACGGAGTGAGCAGCCAGTATGAGAGCCTGGAACACATGACCCTCACCTGTTCCTCCAAGGTCTGCTC
TTTTGGCAAGCAGGTGGTGGAGAAGGTGGAGACGGAACGGGCCCAGCTGGAGGACGGCAGATTTGTGTAC
CGCCTGCTGCGCTCGCCCATGTGCGAGTACCTGGTGAATTTCTTGCACAAGTTGCGGCAGCTGCCTGAGC
GATACATGATGAACAGCGTCCTGGAAAACTTCACCATCCTCCAGGTGGTGACAAACAGAGACACCCAGGA
ACTGCTGCTCTGCACCGCCTATGTCTTCGAGGTCTCCACCAGCGAGCGTGGGGCCCAGCATCACATTTAC
CGCCTGGTCAGGGACTGAACCGGTCGGATCCCCCGGGCTGCAGGAATTCGAGCATCTTACCGCCATTTAT
TCCCATATTTGTTCTGTTTTTCTTGATTTGGGTATACATTTAAATGTTAATAAAACAAAATGGTGGGGCA
ATCATTTACATTTTTAGGGATATGTAATTACTAGTTCAGGTGTATTGCCACAAGACAAACATGTTAAGAA
ACTTTCCCGTTATTTACGCTCTGTTCCTGTTAATCAACCTCTGGATTACAAAATTTGTGAAAGATTGACT
GATATTCTTAACTATGTTGCTCCTTTTACGCTGTGTGGATATGCTGCTTTAATGCCTCTGTATCATGCTA
TTGCTTCCCGTACGGCTTTCGTTTTCTCCTCCTTGTATAAATCCTGGTTGCTGTCTCTTTATGAGGAGTT
GTGGCCCGTTGTCCGTCAACGTGGCGTGGTGTGCTCTGTGTTTGCTGACGCAACCCCCACTGGCTGGGGC
ATTGCCACCACCTGTCAACTCCTTTCTGGGACTTTCGCTTTCCCCCTCCCGATCGCCACGGCAGAACTCA
TCGCCGCCTGCCTTGCCCGCTGCTGGACAGGGGCTAGGTTGCTGGGCACTGATAATTCCGTGGTGTTGTC
GGGGAAGCTGACGTCCTTTGCAATTCGATATCAAGCTGTACCTTCTAGATGTACACTAGCGCGAGCGCTT
CTAGACCAATGACTTACAAGGCAGCTGTAGATCTTAGCCACTTTTTAAAAGAAAAGGGGGGACTGGAAGG
GCTAATTCACTCCCAACGAAGACAAGATCTGCTTTTTGCTTGTACTGGGTCTCTCTGGTTAGACCAGATC
TGAGCCTGGGAGCTCTCTGGCTAACTAGGGAACCCACTGCTTAAGCCTCAATAAAGCTTGCCTTGAGTGC
TTCAAGTAGTGTGTGCCCGTCTGTTGTGTGACTCTGGTAACTAGAGATCCCTCAGACCCTTTTAGTCAGT
GTGGAAAATCTCTAGCAGTAGTAGTTCATGTCATCTTATTATTCAGTATTTATAACTTGCAAAGAAATGA
ATATCAGAGAGTGAGAGGAACTTGTTTATTGCAGCTTATAATGGTTACAAATAAAGCAATAGCATCACAA
ATTTCACAAATAAAGCATTTTTTTCACTGCATTCTAGTTGTGGTTTGTCCAAACTCATCAATGTATCTTA
TCATGTCTGGCTCTAGCTATCCCGCCCCTAACTCCGCCCATCCCGCCCCTAACTCCGCCCAGTTCCGCCC
ATTCTCCGCCCCATGGCTGACTAATTTTTTTT
Features (pLannotate 1.2.2; 29 found; start..end, strand, type, name):
     94..112     -  promoter       T7 promoter: promoter for bacteriophage T7 RNA polymerase
    120..275     +  CDS            lacZα (fragment): LacZα fragment of β-galactosidase; lacZ fragment
    280..708     +  rep_origin     f1 ori (sequence partly withheld): f1 bacteriophage origin of replication; arrow indicates direction of (+) strand synthesis
    761..865     +  promoter       AmpR promoter: bla
    866..1726    +  CDS            AmpR: β-lactamase; bla; confers resistance to ampicillin, carbenicillin, and related antibiotics
   1897..2485    +  rep_origin     ori: high-copy-number ColE1/pMB1/pBR322/pUC origin of replication
   2668..2760    +  CDS            lacI (fragment): lac repressor; lacI; The lac repressor binds to the lac operator to inhibit transcription in E. coli. This inhibition can be relieved by adding lactose or isopropyl-β-D-thiogalactopyranoside (IPTG).
   2773..2794    +  protein_bind   CAP binding site: CAP binding activates transcription in the presence of cAMP. E. coli catabolite activator protein
   2809..2839    +  promoter       lac promoter: promoter for the E. coli lac operon
   2847..2863    +  protein_bind   lac operator: The lac repressor binds to the lac operator to inhibit transcription in E. coli. This inhibition can be relieved by adding lactose or isopropyl-β-D-thiogalactopyranoside (IPTG). lac repressor encoded by lacI
   2908..2926    +  promoter       T3 promoter: promoter for bacteriophage T3 RNA polymerase
   2954..3180    +  promoter       RSV promoter: Rous sarcoma virus enhancer/promoter
   3181..3361    +  LTR            5' LTR (truncated): truncated 5' long terminal repeat (LTR) from HIV-1
   3408..3533    +  misc_feature   HIV-1 Ψ: packaging signal of human immunodeficiency virus type 1
   3517..3880    +  CDS            HIV-1 gag (fragment): gag protein from human immunodeficiency virus 1; gag
   4026..4259    +  misc_feature   RRE: The Rev response element (RRE) of HIV-1 allows for Rev-dependent mRNA export from the nucleus to the cytoplasm.
   4636..4736    +  CDS            Rev (fragment): human immunodeficiency virus 1 (HIV-1) Rev protein; rev; enhances nuclear export of unspliced and incompletely spliced viral mRNAs
   4755..4872    +  misc_feature   cPPT/CTS: central polypurine tract and central termination sequence of HIV-1
   4906..5307    +  promoter       SFFV promoter: spleen focus-forming virus long terminal repeat (LTR) promoter
   5317..5340    +  misc_feature   MCS (fragment): pBluescript multiple cloning site
   5365..6714    +  CDS            TEAD2: TEAD2_HUMAN - Also known as TEF4. Experimental evidence at protein level: Swiss-Prot protein existence level 1. Transcription factor which plays a key role in the Hippo signaling pathway, a pathway involved in organ size control and tumor suppression by restricting proliferation and promoting apoptosis. The core of this pathway is composed of a kinase cascade wherein MST1/MST2, in complex with its regulatory protein SAV1, phosphorylates and activates LATS1/2 in complex with its regulatory protein MOB1, which in turn phosphorylates and inactivates YAP1 oncoprotein and WWTR1/TAZ. Acts by mediati
   6725..6750    +  misc_feature   MCS (fragment): pBluescript multiple cloning site
   6750..6809    +  CDS            S (fragment): HBSAG_WHV6 - Experimental evidence at transcript level: Swiss-Prot protein existence level 2. The middle envelope protein plays an important role in the budding of the virion. It is involved in the induction of budding in a nucleocapsid independent way. In this process the majority of envelope proteins bud to form subviral lipoprotein particles of 22 nm of diameter that do not contain a nucleocapsid (By similarity). From Woodchuck hepatitis B virus (isolate w64/pWS23) (WHV).
   6941..7344    +  misc_feature   WPRE: woodchuck hepatitis virus posttranscriptional regulatory element
   7402..7461    +  CDS            nef (fragment): NEF_HV1Z2 - Experimental evidence at protein level: Swiss-Prot protein existence level 1. Extracellular Nef protein targets CD4(+) T-lymphocytes for apoptosis by interacting with CXCR4 surface receptors. From Human immunodeficiency virus type 1 group M subtype D (isolate Z2/CDC-Z34) (HIV-1).
   7463..7696    +  LTR            3' LTR (ΔU3): self-inactivating 3' long terminal repeat (LTR) from HIV-1
   7768..7889    +  polyA_signal   SV40 poly(A) signal: SV40 polyadenylation signal
   7908..7929    +  rep_origin     SV40 ori (fragment): SV40 origin of replication
   7929..73      +  rep_origin     SV40 ori (across the origin): SV40 origin of replication
