[The description below was written by a language model from this plasmid's Addgene catalogue record and pLannotate feature annotations shown in this document.]
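Description:
SFFV-TEAD2-Brd 300 is a third-generation, self-inactivating HIV-1-based lentiviral transfer plasmid built on the SFFV-MCS backbone and carrying the human transcription factor TEAD2 (also known as TEF-4), a DNA-binding effector of the Hippo signalling pathway. It is maintained in E. coli through a high-copy ColE1/pUC origin with ampicillin selection (AmpR). It also retains pBluescript-type remnants: an f1 origin, lac regulatory elements and a lacZα fragment, and T3 and T7 promoters. An SV40 poly(A) signal and SV40 origin sequences lie downstream of the viral cassette.

The viral genome is transcribed in packaging cells from an RSV promoter fused to a truncated 5' LTR. It contains the Ψ packaging signal with a partial gag sequence, the RRE for Rev-dependent nuclear export, the cPPT/CTS that aids nuclear import, and a ΔU3 3' LTR that inactivates LTR promoter activity after integration. Within it, the spleen focus-forming virus (SFFV) promoter, which is strong in haematopoietic and many other cell types, drives the TEAD2 open reading frame. The WPRE follows and enhances transcript stability and expression. According to the depositor, a construct-specific barcode sits after the WPRE in an XbaI site, so it is carried on the expressed transcript; the feature table does not annotate it separately.

The catalogue lists the insert as 960 bp, whereas the annotated TEAD2 coding region in the 7,991 nt sequence spans about 1.35 kb, which fits the stated backbone size better. No tag, reporter or mammalian selection marker is annotated. The plasmid belongs to a barcoded transcription factor library for combinatorial screening of immune cell reprogramming, in which the barcode identifies the delivered factor.
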