Addgene plasmid #219236: SFFV-TEAD2-Brd 300
Purpose: Transcription factor TEAD2 with a specific barcode assigned.
Depositing lab: Filipe Pereira. Depositing organization: Center for Neuroscience and Cell Biology, University of Coimbra. Publication: A combinatorial transcription factor screening platform for immune cell reprogramming. Kurochkin I, Altman AR, Caiado I, Pertiga-Cabral D, Halitzki E, Minaeva M, Zimmermannova O, Henriques-Oliveira L, Klein D, Nair M, Oliveira D, Cajal LR, Knittel R, Feick C, Ringner M, Martin M, Cirovic B, Pires CF, Rosa FF, Sitnicka E, Theis FJ, Pereira CF. Cell Syst. 2026 Jan 21;17(1):101457. doi: 10.1016/j.cels.2025.101457. Epub 2026 Jan 14. PubMed 41539305.
Backbone
  Vector backbone: SFFV-MCS
  Backbone size w/o insert (bp): 6638
  Vector type: Lentiviral
Growth in bacteria
  Bacterial resistance: Ampicillin, 100 μg/mL
  Growth temperature: 37°C
  Growth strain: NEB Stable
  Copy number: High Copy
Gene/Insert
  Gene/Insert name: TEAD2
  Species: H. sapiens (human)
  Insert size (bp): 960
  Entrez Gene: TEAD2 (a.k.a. ETF, TEAD-2, TEF-4, TEF4)
  Promoter: The spleen focus-forming virus (SFFV) promoter
  Cloning method: Restriction Enzyme; 5′ cloning site Bsp119I (not destroyed); 3′ cloning site BstHI (not destroyed)
Terms and licenses: Academic/Nonprofit Terms; Industry Terms: Not Available to Industry
Depositor comments: Barcode sequence cloned into XbaI restriction site. Design of plasmid is as follows: SFFV-[TF sequence]-WPRE-[Barcode sequence].
How to cite: SFFV-TEAD2-Brd 300 was a gift from Filipe Pereira (Addgene plasmid # 219236 ; http://n2t.net/addgene:219236 ; RRID:Addgene_219236)
