>Addgene plasmid #219236 | SFFV-TEAD2-Brd 300 | depositor partial sequence | sequence record 428189 | Barcode sequence
TGTACACTAGCGCGAGCGCT
